Addgene plasmid #84369: mP14H1
Purpose: antigen for mouse PRDM14 purification ( aa 1-231)
Depositing lab: Danny Reinberg. Depositing organization: NYU Grossman School of Medicine. Publication: Co-repressor CBFA2T2 regulates pluripotency and germline development. Tu S, Narendra V, Yamaji M, Vidal SE, Rojas LA, Wang X, Kim SY, Garcia BA, Tuschl T, Stadtfeld M, Reinberg D. Nature. 2016 Jun 8;534(7607):387-90. doi: 10.1038/nature18004. PubMed 27281218.
Backbone
  Vector backbone: pET30a
  Backbone manufacturer: Novagen
  Backbone size w/o insert (bp): 5422
  Vector type: Bacterial Expression
Growth in bacteria
  Bacterial resistance: Kanamycin, 50 μg/mL
  Growth temperature: 37°C
  Growth strain: DH5alpha
  Copy number: High Copy
Gene/Insert
  Gene/Insert name: PRDM14
  Species: M. musculus (mouse)
  Mutation: only aa 1-231 present
  Promoter: T7
  Tag / fusion protein: 6xHis (C terminal on backbone)
  Cloning method: Restriction Enzyme; 5′ cloning site unknown (unknown if destroyed); 3′ cloning site unknown (unknown if destroyed)
  Sequencing primers: 5′ T7; 3′ T7 terminal
Terms and licenses: Academic/Nonprofit Terms; Industry Terms: Not Available to Industry
How to cite: mP14H1 was a gift from Danny Reinberg (Addgene plasmid # 84369 ; http://n2t.net/addgene:84369 ; RRID:Addgene_84369)
