[The description below was written by a language model from this plasmid's Addgene catalogue record and pLannotate feature annotations shown in this document.]
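Description:
mP14H1 is a bacterial expression plasmid built on the Novagen pET30a backbone and designed to produce an N-terminal fragment of mouse PRDM14 (amino acids 1–231) in E. coli. According to the record, the purified protein is meant to serve as an antigen, presumably for raising or validating antibodies against PRDM14, a transcription factor involved in pluripotency and germ cell development whose function depends on its association with the co-repressor CBFA2T2. The sequenced plasmid is about 5.9 kb. It carries a kanamycin resistance gene for selection, a ColE1/pBR322-type origin accompanied by the bom region and the rop gene, and an f1 origin that permits single-stranded DNA production. The catalogue lists it as high copy, although rop normally moderates the copy number of pBR322-derived replicons.

The expression cassette follows the standard pET arrangement. A T7 promoter is immediately followed by a lac operator, and the plasmid-borne lacI gene supplies repressor, so transcription stays low until IPTG is added in a host that expresses T7 RNA polymerase. A T7 gene 10 ribosome binding site drives translation of the Prdm14 fragment, which in the annotation begins just downstream of the RBS. This suggests that the N-terminal tags of pET30a were removed during cloning, though the cloning sites themselves are not recorded. The fragment runs directly into the backbone's C-terminal 6xHis tag, which allows nickel-affinity purification, and the cassette ends at the T7 terminator. Short annotated fragments such as TcR, the AmpR promoter and SET1 are backbone remnants or partial annotation matches and are not functional elements.
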