Features (pLannotate 1.2.2; 19 found; start..end, strand, type, name):
    995..1072    -  promoter       lacI promoter: lacI
   1080..1359    -  CDS            TcR (fragment): tetracycline efflux protein; tet; confers resistance to tetracycline
   1385..1403    +  promoter       T7 promoter: promoter for bacteriophage T7 RNA polymerase
   1404..1428    +  protein_bind   lac operator: The lac repressor binds to the lac operator to inhibit transcription in E. coli. This inhibition can be relieved by adding lactose or isopropyl-β-D-thiogalactopyranoside (IPTG). lac repressor encoded by lacI
   1443..1465    +  RBS            RBS: efficient ribosome binding site from bacteriophage T7 gene 10 (Olins and Rangwala, 1989)
   1473..2171    +  CDS            Prdm14 (fragment): PRD14_MOUSE - Experimental evidence at protein level: Swiss-Prot protein existence level 1. Transcription factor that has both positive and negative roles on transcription (By similarity). Plays a role in cellular pluripotency. Essential for germ cell development at 2 levels: the reacquisition of potential pluripotency, including SOX2 up-regulation, and successful epigenetic reprogramming, characterized by EHMT1 repression. Its association with CBFA2T2 is required for the functions in pluripotency and germ cell formation. From Mus musculus (Mouse).
   2172..2189    +  CDS            9xHis (fragment): 9xHis affinity tag
   2199..2248    +  CDS            SET1 (fragment): solubility-enhancement tag derived from T7 phage gene 10B
   2256..2303    +  terminator     T7 terminator: transcription terminator for bacteriophage T7 RNA polymerase
   2340..2768    +  rep_origin     f1 ori (sequence partly withheld): f1 bacteriophage origin of replication; arrow indicates direction of (+) strand synthesis
   2821..2878    +  promoter       AmpR promoter (fragment): bla
   2887..3702    -  CDS            KanR: aminoglycoside phosphotransferase; aph(3')-Ia; confers resistance to kanamycin in bacteria or G418 (Geneticin®) in eukaryotes
   3824..4412    +  rep_origin     ori: high-copy-number ColE1/pMB1/pBR322/pUC origin of replication
   4598..4737    -  misc_feature   bom: basis of mobility region from pBR322
   4839..5030    -  CDS            rop: Rop protein, which maintains plasmids at low copy number; rop
   5047..5427    +  CDS            YPB1_ECOLX: Protein predicted: Swiss-Prot protein existence level 4. From Escherichia coli.
   5499..5790    -  CDS            TcR (fragment): tetracycline efflux protein; tet; confers resistance to tetracycline
   5805..5826    -  protein_bind   CAP binding site: CAP binding activates transcription in the presence of cAMP. E. coli catabolite activator protein
   5839..994     -  CDS            lacI (across the origin): lac repressor; lacI; The lac repressor binds to the lac operator to inhibit transcription in E. coli. This inhibition can be relieved by adding lactose or isopropyl-β-D-thiogalactopyranoside (IPTG).
>Addgene plasmid #84369 | mP14H1 | addgene full sequence | sequence record 176828 | Addgene NGS Result
GCGCCAGGGTGGTTTTTCTTTTCACCAGTGAGACGGGCAACAGCTGATTGCCCTTCACCGCCTGGCCCTG
AGAGAGTTGCAGCAAGCGGTCCACGCTGGTTTGCCCCAGCAGGCGAAAATCCTGTTTGATGGTGGTTAAC
GGCGGGATATAACATGAGCTGTCTTCGGTATCGTCGTATCCCACTACCGAGATGTCCGCACCAACGCGCA
GCCCGGACTCGGTAATGGCGCGCATTGCGCCCAGCGCCATCTGATCGTTGGCAACCAGCATCGCAGTGGG
AACGATGCCCTCATTCAGCATTTGCATGGTTTGTTGAAAACCGGACATGGCACTCCAGTCGCCTTCCCGT
TCCGCTATCGGCTGAATTTGATTGCGAGTGAGATATTTATGCCAGCCAGCCAGACGCAGACGCGCCGAGA
CAGAACTTAATGGGCCCGCTAACAGCGCGATTTGCTGGTGACCCAATGCGACCAGATGCTCCACGCCCAG
TCGCGTACCGTCTTCATGGGAGAAAATAATACTGTTGATGGGTGTCTGGTCAGAGACATCAAGAAATAAC
GCCGGAACATTAGTGCAGGCAGCTTCCACAGCAATGGCATCCTGGTCATCCAGCGGATAGTTAATGATCA
GCCCACTGACGCGTTGCGCGAGAAGATTGTGCACCGCCGCTTTACAGGCTTCGACGCCGCTTCGTTCTAC
CATCGACACCACCACGCTGGCACCCAGTTGATCGGCGCGAGATTTAATCGCCGCGACAATTTGCGACGGC
GCGTGCAGGGCCAGACTGGAGGTGGCAACGCCAATCAGCAACGACTGTTTGCCCGCCAGTTGTTGTGCCA
CGCGGTTGGGAATGTAATTCAGCTCCGCCATCGCCGCTTCCACTTTTTCCCGCGTTTTCGCAGAAACGTG
GCTGGCCTGGTTCACCACGCGGGAAACGGTCTGATAAGAGACACCGGCATACTCTGCGACATCGTATAAC
GTTACTGGTTTCACATTCACCACCCTGAATTGACTCTCTTCCGGGCGCTATCATGCCATACCGCGAAAGG
TTTTGCGCCATTCGATGGTGTCCGGGATCTCGACGCTCTCCCTTATGCGACTCCTGCATTAGGAAGCAGC
CCAGTAGTAGGTTGAGGCCGTTGAGCACCGCCGCCGCAAGGAATGGTGCATGCAAGGAGATGGCGCCCAA
CAGTCCCCCGGCCACGGGGCCTGCCACCATACCCACGCCGAAACAAGCGCTCATGAGCCCGAAGTGGCGA
GCCCGATCTTCCCCATCGGTGATGTCGGCGATATAGGCGCCAGCAACCGCACCTGTGGCGCCGGTGATGC
CGGCCACGATGCGTCCGGCGTAGAGGATCGAGATCGATCTCGATCCCGCGAAATTAATACGACTCACTAT
AGGGGAATTGTGAGCGGATAACAATTCCCCTCTAGAAATAATTTTGTTTAACTTTAAGAAGGAGATATAC
ATATGGCCTTACCGCCCTCTGGTGAGACCCAGTCCCAGGACAAGGCGAACTACCTGCCCCAGAGCAACCC
TCACCACCTGACTACCTACTACGCGCATGCCCCAGGCTACAGTCACTTTAGGAACCTCGCCACCACCGAG
GAGGAGTTTCAACCTTGGAAACTGGCAGCTGCAGTGCTTGAGTCCCAGGCGATGGCCCCTCTTGATGCTT
TTCGGATGACGGCTCCCTTGTTGAACCCGGGTCTGGCTGTTCAGAGTGAGCCGCTCTACAATCTGCCCTG
GTACAAATTGTCACCATGGAACCGAATTCCTCAATTCACTCCCGAAGTACCACGATTTCTAGACAGCACT
GAGCATAGGAGCAGCGGTTCCAGCAACCAAAATTTGGTCCTCGGCGGCGGCGGTGGCCAAATCAGTGGTC
AGAGGTGGGAAGCTGAAAATTTACTTCTGCCATCCCCGGTAATTGCTTCCCTACTACCTGATGGAATTAA
GTCGTCCCAGTCAATATCTGTCCCCCAAACCTTGAATCAAGAGGGGAAGCTGCCGTTTTGCGGCTTCAAC
TTCACAGAGGAGGAACTGAGCTTCGTTCTGTATGGAGCCATCGCTAGTCCGGAGCACCCAACCGACTTAC
AGCATGCAATTTCAGGCATCCTGGTTCCCACAGAGAGTTCTGGGTCTAATCATCTTCATAAAACCCTCGA
GCACCACCACCACCACCACTGAGATCCGGCTGCTAACAAAGCCCGAAAGGAAGCTGAGTTGGCTGCTGCC
ACCGCTGAGCAATAACTAGCATAACCCCTTGGGGCCTCTAAACGGGTCTTGAGGGGTTTTTTGCTGAAAG
GAGGAACTATATCCGGATTGGCGAATGGG
[124 nt withheld, positions 2340-2463]
C
[91 nt withheld, positions 2465-2555]
A
[49 nt withheld, positions 2557-2605]
CCTTTGACGTTGGAGTCCACGTTCTTT
[37 nt withheld, positions 2633-2669]
ACCCTATCTCGGTCTATTCTTTTGATTTATAAGGGATTTTGCCGATTTCGGCCTATTGGTTAAAAAATGA
GCTGATTTAACAAAAATTTAACGCGAATTTTAACAAAATATTAACGCTTACAATTTAGGTGGCACTTTTC
GGGGAAATGTGCGCGGAACCCCTATTTGTTTATTTTTCTAAATACATTCAAATATGTATCCGCTCATGAA
TTAATTCTTAGAAAAACTCATCGAGCATCAAATGAAACTGCAATTTATTCATATCAGGATTATCAATACC
ATATTTTTGAAAAAGCCGTTTCTGTAATGAAGGAGAAAACTCACCGAGGCAGTTCCATAGGATGGCAAGA
TCCTGGTATCGGTCTGCGATTCCGACTCGTCCAACATCAATACAACCTATTAATTTCCCCTCGTCAAAAA
TAAGGTTATCAAGTGAGAAATCACCATGAGTGACGACTGAATCCGGTGAGAATGGCAAAAGTTTATGCAT
TTCTTTCCAGACTTGTTCAACAGGCCAGCCATTACGCTCGTCATCAAAATCACTCGCATCAACCAAACCG
TTATTCATTCGTGATTGCGCCTGAGCGAGACGAAATACGCGATCGCTGTTAAAAGGACAATTACAAACAG
GAATCGAATGCAACCGGCGCAGGAACACTGCCAGCGCATCAACAATATTTTCACCTGAATCAGGATATTC
TTCTAATACCTGGAATGCTGTTTTCCCGGGGATCGCAGTGGTGAGTAACCATGCATCATCAGGAGTACGG
ATAAAATGCTTGATGGTCGGAAGAGGCATAAATTCCGTCAGCCAGTTTAGTCTGACCATCTCATCTGTAA
CATCATTGGCAACGCTACCTTTGCCATGTTTCAGAAACAACTCTGGCGCATCGGGCTTCCCATACAATCG
ATAGATTGTCGCACCTGATTGCCCGACATTATCGCGAGCCCATTTATACCCATATAAATCAGCATCCATG
TTGGAATTTAATCGCGGCCTAGAGCAAGACGTTTCCCGTTGAATATGGCTCATAACACCCCTTGTATTAC
TGTTTATGTAAGCAGACAGTTTTATTGTTCATGACCAAAATCCCTTAACGTGAGTTTTCGTTCCACTGAG
CGTCAGACCCCGTAGAAAAGATCAAAGGATCTTCTTGAGATCCTTTTTTTCTGCGCGTAATCTGCTGCTT
GCAAACAAAAAAACCACCGCTACCAGCGGTGGTTTGTTTGCCGGATCAAGAGCTACCAACTCTTTTTCCG
AAGGTAACTGGCTTCAGCAGAGCGCAGATACCAAATACTGTCCTTCTAGTGTAGCCGTAGTTAGGCCACC
ACTTCAAGAACTCTGTAGCACCGCCTACATACCTCGCTCTGCTAATCCTGTTACCAGTGGCTGCTGCCAG
TGGCGATAAGTCGTGTCTTACCGGGTTGGACTCAAGACGATAGTTACCGGATAAGGCGCAGCGGTCGGGC
TGAACGGGGGGTTCGTGCACACAGCCCAGCTTGGAGCGAACGACCTACACCGAACTGAGATACCTACAGC
GTGAGCTATGAGAAAGCGCCACGCTTCCCGAAGGGAGAAAGGCGGACAGGTATCCGGTAAGCGGCAGGGT
CGGAACAGGAGAGCGCACGAGGGAGCTTCCAGGGGGAAACGCCTGGTATCTTTATAGTCCTGTCGGGTTT
CGCCACCTCTGACTTGAGCGTCGATTTTTGTGATGCTCGTCAGGGGGGCGGAGCCTATGGAAAAACGCCA
GCAACGCGGCCTTTTTACGGTTCCTGGCCTTTTGCTGGCCTTTTGCTCACATGTTCTTTCCTGCGTTATC
CCCTGATTCTGTGGATAACCGTATTACCGCCTTTGAGTGAGCTGATACCGCTCGCCGCAGCCGAACGACC
GAGCGCAGCGAGTCAGTGAGCGAGGAAGCGGAAGAGCGCCTGATGCGGTATTTTCTCCTTACGCATCTGT
GCGGTATTTCACACCGCAATGGTGCACTCTCAGTACAATCTGCTCTGATGCCGCATAGTTAAGCCAGTAT
ACACTCCGCTATCGCTACGTGACTGGGTCATGGCTGCGCCCCGACACCCGCCAACACCCGCTGACGCGCC
CTGACGGGCTTGTCTGCTCCCGGCATCCGCTTACAGACAAGCTGTGACCGTCTCCGGGAGCTGCATGTGT
CAGAGGTTTTCACCGTCATCACCGAAACGCGCGAGGCAGCTGCGGTAAAGCTCATCAGCGTGGTCGTGAA
GCGATTCACAGATGTCTGCCTGTTCATCCGCGTCCAGCTCGTTGAGTTTCTCCAGAAGCGTTAATGTCTG
GCTTCTGATAAAGCGGGCCATGTTAAGGGCGGTTTTTTCCTGTTTGGTCACTGATGCCTCCGTGTAAGGG
GGATTTCTGTTCATGGGGGTAATGATACCGATGAAACGAGAGAGGATGCTCACGATACGGGTTACTGATG
ATGAACATGCCCGGTTACTGGAACGTTGTGAGGGTAAACAACTGGCGGTATGGATGCGGCGGGACCAGAG
AAAAATCACTCAGGGTCAATGCCAGCGCTTCGTTAATACAGATGTAGGTGTTCCACAGGGTAGCCAGCAG
CATCCTGCGATGCAGATCCGGAACATAATGGTGCAGGGCGCTGACTTCCGCGTTTCCAGACTTTACGAAA
CACGGAAACCGAAGACCATTCATGTTGTTGCTCAGGTCGCAGACGTTTTGCAGCAGCAGTCGCTTCACGT
TCGCTCGCGTATCGGTGATTCATTCTGCTAACCAGTAAGGCAACCCCGCCAGCCTAGCCGGGTCCTCAAC
GACAGGAGCACGATCATGCGCACCCGTGGGGCCGCCATGCCGGCGATAATGGCCTGCTTCTCGCCGAAAC
GTTTGGTGGCGGGACCAGTGACGAAGGCTTGAGCGAGGGCGTGCAAGATTCCGAATACCGCAAGCGACAG
GCCGATCATCGTCGCGCTCCAGCGAAAGCGGTCCTCGCCGAAAATGACCCAGAGCGCTGCCGGCACCTGT
CCTACGAGTTGCATGATAAAGAAGACAGTCATAAGTGCGGCGACGATAGTCATGCCCCGCGCCCACCGGA
AGGAGCTGACTGGGTTGAAGGCTCTCAAGGGCATCGGTCGAGATCCCGGTGCCTAATGAGTGAGCTAACT
TACATTAATTGCGTTGCGCTCACTGCCCGCTTTCCAGTCGGGAAACCTGTCGTGCCAGCTGCATTAATGA
ATCGGCCAACGCGCGGGGAGAGGCGGTTTGCGTATTGG
