>Addgene plasmid #84369 | mP14H1 | depositor partial sequence | sequence record 173705 | mP14H1a_T7promoter
TAGANTAATTTTGTTTAACTTTAAGAAGGAGATATACATATGGCCTTACCGCCCNCTNNNGAGACCCAGT
CCCAGGACAAGGCGAACTACCTGCCCCAGAGCAACCCTCACCACCTGACTACCTACTACGCGCATGCCCC
AGGCTACAGTCACTTTAGGAACCTCGCCACCACCGAGGAGGAGTTTCAACCTTGGAAACTGGCAGCTGCA
GTGCTTGAGTCCCAGGCGATGGCCCCTCTTGATGCTTTTCGGATGACGGCTCCCTTGTTGAACCCGGGTC
TGGCTGTTCAGAGTGAGCCGCTCTACAATCTGCCCTGGTACAAATTGTCACCATGGAACCGAATTCCTCA
ATTCACTCCCGAAGTACCACGATTTCTAGACAGCACTGAGCATAGGAGCAGCGGTTCCAGCAACCAAAAT
TTGGTCCTCGGCGGCGGCGGTGGCCAAATCAGTGGTCAGAGGTGGGAAGCTGAAAATTTACTTCTGCCAT
CCCCGGTAATTGCTTCCCTACTACCTGATGGAATTAAGTCGTCCCAGTCAATATCTGTCCCCCAAACCTT
GAATCAAGAGGGGAAGCTGCCGTTTTGCGGCTTCAACTTCACAGAGGAGGAACTGAGCTTCGTTCTGTAT
GGAGCCATCGCTAGTCCGGAGCACCCAACCGACTTACAGCATGCAATTTCAGGCATCCTGGTTCCCACAG
AGAGTTCTGGGTCTAATCATCTTCATAAAACCCTCGAGCACCACCACCACCACCACTGAGATCCGGCTGC
TAACAAAGCCCGAAAGGAAGCTGAGTTGGCTGCTGCCACCGCTGAGCAATAACTAGCATAACCCCTTGGG
GCCTCTAAACGGGTCTTGAGGGGTTTTTTGCTGAAAGGAGGAACTATATCCGGATTGGCGAATGGGGACG
CGCCCTGTAGCGGCGCATTA
