>Addgene plasmid #84369 | mP14H1 | depositor partial sequence | sequence record 173706 | mP14H1a_T7terminator
TTCGGGCTTTGTTAGCAGCCGGATCTCAGTGGTGGTGGTGGTGGTGCTCGAGGGTTTNNNNNNANGNNTA
GACCCAGAACTCTCTGTGGGAACCAGGATGCCTGAAATTGCATGCTGTAAGTCGGTTGGGTGCTCCGGAC
TAGCGATGGCTCCATACAGAACGAAGCTCAGTTCCTCCTCTGTGAAGTTGAAGCCGCAAAACGGCAGCTT
CCCCTCTTGATTCAAGGTTTGGGGGACAGATATTGACTGGGACGACTTAATTCCATCAGGTAGTAGGGAA
GCAATTACCGGGGATGGCAGAAGTAAATTTTCAGCTTCCCACCTCTGACCACTGATTTGGCCACCGCCGC
CGCCGAGGACCAAATTTTGGTTGCTGGAACCGCTGCTCCTATGCTCAGTGCTGTCTAGAAATCGTGGTAC
TTCGGGAGTGAATTGAGGAATTCGGTTCCATGGTGACAATTTGTACCAGGGCAGATTGTAGAGCGGCTCA
CTCTGAACAGCCAGACCCGGGTTCAACAAGGGAGCCGTCATCCGAAAAGCATCAAGAGGGGCCATCGCCT
GGGACTCAAGCACTGCAGCTGCCAGTTTCCAAGGTTGAAACTCCTCCTCGGTGGTGGCGAGGTTCCTAAA
GTGACTGTAGCCTGGGGCATGCGCGTAGTAGGTAGTCAGGTGGTGAGGGTTGCTCTGGGGCAGGTAGTTC
GCCTTGTCCTGGGACTGGGTCTCACCAGAGGGCGGTAAGGCCATATGTATATCTCCTTCTTAAAGTTAAA
CAAAATTATTTCTAGAGGGGAATTGTTATCCGCTCACAATTCCCCTATAGTGAGTCGTATTAATTTCGCG
GGATCGAGATCGATCTCGATCCTCTACGCCGGACGCATCGTGGCCGGCATCACCGGCGCCACAGGTGCGG
TTGCTGGCGCCTATATCGCCGACN
